>Addgene plasmid #110558 | pJM101(pUC18T-miniTn7T-gm-lacIq-Ptac) | addgene full sequence | sequence record 210988 | Addgene NGS Result
TCGCGCGTTTCGGTGACGACGGTGAAAACCTCTGACACATGCAGCTCCCGGAGACGGTCACAGCTTGTCT
GTAAGCGGATGCCGGGAGCAGACAAGCCCGTCAGGGCGCGTCAGCGGGTGTTGGCGGGTGTCGGGGCTGG
CTTAACTATGCGGCATCAGAGCAGATTGTACTGAGAGTGCACCATATGCGGTGTGAAATACCGCACAGAT
GCGTAAGGAGAAAATACCGCATCAGGCGCCATTCGCCATTCAGGCTGCGCAACTGTTGGGAAGGGCGATC
GGTGCGGGCCTCTTCGCTATTACGCCAGCTAGAGGACCAGCCGCGTAACCTGGCAAAATCGGTTACGGTT
GAGTAATAAATGGATGCCCTGCGTAAGCAGGTGTGGGCGGACAATAAAGTCTTAAACTGAACAAAATAGA
TCTAAACTATGACAATAAAGTCTTAAACTAGACAGAATAGTTGTAAACTGAAATCAGTCCAGTTATGCTG
TGAAAAAGCATACTGGACTTTTGTTATGGCTAAAGCAAACTCTTCATTTTCTGAAGTGCAAATTGCCCGT
CGTATTAAAGAGGGGCGTGGGGTTCGAGGTCGACGGTATCGATAAGCTAGCTTAATTAGCTGAGCTTGGA
CTCCTGTTGATAGATCCAGTAATGACCTCAGAACTCCATCTGGATTTGTTCAGAACGCTCGGTTGCCGCC
GGGCGTTTTTTATTGGTGAGAATCCAAGCTAGACTGCGATGAGTGGCAGGGCGGGGCGTAATTTTTTTAA
GGCAGTTATTGGTGCCCTTAAACGCCTGGGGTAATGACTCTCTAGCTTGAGGCATCAAATAAAACGAAAG
GCTCAGTCGAAAGACTGGGCCTTTCGTTTTATCTGTTGTTTGTCGGTGAACGCTCTCCTGAGTAGGACAA
ATCCGCCGCTAGGAGCTTGCGGCCCGGACGATCGAATTGGGGATCTTGAAGTACCTATTCCGAAGTTCCT
ATTCTCTAGAAAGTATAGGAACTTCAGAGCGCTTTTGAAGCTGATGTGCTTAAAAACTTACTCAATGGAA
TTCTAGATCGAATTGGCCGCGGCGTTGTGACAATTTACCGAACAACTCCGCGGCCGGGAAGCCGATCTCG
GCTTGAACGAATTGTTAGGTGGCGGTACTTGGGTCGATATCAAAGTGCATCACTTCTTCCCGTATGCCCA
ACTTTGTATAGAGAGCCACTGCGGGATCGTCACCGTAATCTGCTTGCACGTAGATCACATAAGCACCAAG
CGCGTTGGCCTCATGCTTGAGGAGATTGATGAGCGCGGTGGCAATGCCCTGCCTCCGGTGCTCGCCGGAG
ACTGCGAGATCATAGATATAGATCTCACTACGCGGCTGCTCAAACTTGGGCAGAACGTAAGCCGCGAGAG
CGCCAACAACCGCTTCTTGGTCGAAGGCAGCAAGCGCGATGAATGTCTTACTACGGAGCAAGTTCCCGAG
GTAATCGGAGTCCGGCTGATGTTGGGAGTAGGTGGCTACGTCTCCGAACTCACGACCGAAAAGATCAAGA
GCAGCCCGCATGGATTTGACTTGGTCAGGGCCGAGCCTACATGTGCGAATGATGCCCATACTTGAGCCAC
CTAACTTTGTTTTAGGGCGACTGCCCTGCTGCGTAACATCGTTGCTGCTGCGTAACATCGTTGCTGCTCC
ATAACATCAAACATCGACCCACGGCGTAACGCGCTTGCTGCTTGGATGCCCGAGGCATAGACTGTACAAA
AAAACAGTCATAACAAGCCATGAAAACCGCCACTGCGCCGTTACCACCGCTGCGTTCGGTCAAGGTTCTG
GACCAGTTGCGTGAGCGCATACGCTACTTGCATTACAGTTTACGAACCGAACAGGCTTATGTCAATTCGA
TCCATTGCTGTTGACAAAGGGAATCAGGGGATCTTGAAGTTCCTATTCCGAAGTTCCTATTCTCTAGAAA
GTATAGGAACTTCAGAGCGCTTTTGAAGCTAATTCGATCATGCATGAGCTCCTTGCAATTCGCGCTAACT
TACATTAATTGCGTTGCGCTCACTGCCCGCTTTCCAGTCGGGAAACCTGTCGTGCCAGCTGCATTAATGA
ATCGGCCAACGCGCGGGGAGAGGCGGTTTGCGTATTGGGCGCCAGGGTGGTTTTTCTTTTCACCAGTGAG
ACGGGCAACAGCTGATTGCCCTTCACCGCCTGGCCCTGAGAGAGTTGCAGCAAGCGGTCCACGCTGGTTT
GCCCCAGCAGGCGAAAATCCTGTTTGATGGTGGTTAACGGCGGGATATAACATGAGCTGTCTTCGGTATC
GTCGTATCCCACTACCGAGATATCCGCACCAACGCGCAGCCCGGACTCGGTAATGGCGCGCATTGCGCCC
AGCGCCATCTGATCGTTGGCAACCAGCATCGCAGTGGGAACGATGCCCTCATTCAGCATTTGCATGGTTT
GTTGAAAACCGGACATGGCACTCCAGTCGCCTTCCCGTTCCGCTATCGGCTGAATTTGATTGCGAGTGAG
ATATTTATGCCAGCCAGCCAGACGCAGACGCGCCGAGACAGAACTTAATGGGCCCGCTAACAGCGCGATT
TGCTGGTGACCCAATGCGACCAGATGCTCCACGCCCAGTCGCGTACCGTCTTCATGGGAGAAAATAATAC
TGTTGATGGGTGTCTGGTCAGAGACATCAAGAAATAACGCCGGAACATTAGTGCAGGCAGCTTCCACAGC
AATGGCATCCTGGTCATCCAGCGGATAGTTAATGATCAGCCCACTGACGCGTTGCGCGAGAAGATTGTGC
ACCGCCGCTTTACAGGCTTCGACGCCGCTTCGTTCTACCATCGACACCACCACGCTGGCACCCAGTTGAT
CGGCGCGAGATTTAATCGCCGCGACAATTTGCGACGGCGCGTGCAGGGCCAGACTGGAGGTGGCAACGCC
AATCAGCAACGACTGTTTGCCCGCCAGTTGTTGTGCCACGCGGTTGGGAATGTAATTCAGCTCCGCCATC
GCCGCTTCCACTTTTTCCCGCGTTTTCGCAGAAACGTGGCTGGCCTGGTTCACCACGCGGGAAACGGTCT
GATAAGAGACACCGGCATACTCTGCGACATCGTATAACGTTACTGGTTTCACATTCACCACCCTGAATTG
ACTCTCTTCCGGGCGCTATCATGCCATACCGCGAAAGGTTTTGCACCATTCGATGGTGTCAACGTAAATG
CCGCTTCGCCTTCGCGCGCGAATTGCAAGCTGATCCGGGCTTATCGACTGCACGGTGCACCAATGCTTCT
GGCGTCAGGCAGCCATCGGAAGCTGTGGTATGGCTGTGCAGGTCGTAAATCACTGCATAATTCGTGTCGC
TCAAGGCGCACTCCCGTTCTGGATAATGTTTTTTGCGCCGACATCATAACGGTTCTGGCAAATATTCTGA
AATGAGCTGTTGACAATTAATCATCGGCTCGTATAATGTGTGGAATTGTGAGCGGATAACAATTTCACAC
AGGAAACAGACTAGTGCTCTGCAGGAATTCCTCGAGAAGCTTGGGCCCGGTACCTCGCGAAGGCCTTGCA
GGCCAACCAGATAAGTGAAATCTAGTTCCAAACTATTTTGTCATTTTTAATTTTCGTATTAGCTTACGAC
GCTACACCCAGTTCCCATCTATTTTGTCACTCTTCCCTAAATAATCCTTAAAAACTCCATTTCCACCCCT
CCCAGTTCCCAACTATTTTGTCCGCCCACAGCGGGGCATTTTTCTTCCTGTTATGTTTGGGCGCTGCATT
AATGAATCGGCCAACGCGCGGGGAGAGGCGGTTTGCGTATTGGGCGCTCTTCCGCTTCCTCGCTCACTGA
CCCGCTGCGCTCGGTCGTTCGGCTGCGGCGAGCGGTATCAGAGCTTATCGGCCAGCCTCGCAGAGCAGGA
TTCCCGTTGAGCACCGCCAGGTGCGAATAAGGGACAGTGAAGAAGGAACACCCGCTCGCGGGTGGGCCTA
CTTCACCTATCCTGCCCGGCTGACGCCGTTGGATACACCAAGGAAAGTCTACACGAACCCTTTGGCAAAA
TCCTGTATATCGTGCGAAAAAGGATGGATATACCGAAAAAATCGCTATAATGACCCCGAAGCAGGGTTAT
GCAGCGGAAAGTATACCTTAAGGAATCCCCTGATAACGCAGGAAAGAACATGTGAGCAAAAGGCCAGCAA
AAGGCCAGGAACCGTAAAAAGGCCGCGTTGCTGGCGTTTTTCCATAGGCTCCGCCCCCCTGACGAGCATC
ACAAAAATCGACGCTCGAGTCAGAGGTGGCGAAACCCGACAGGACTATAAAGATACCAGGCGTTTCCCCC
TGGAAGCTCCCTCGTGCGCTCTCCTGTTCCGACCCTGCCGCTTACCGGATACCTGTCCGCCTTTCTCCCT
TCGGGAAGCGTGGCGCTTTCTCATAGCTCACGCTGTAGGTATCTCAGTTCGGTGTAGGTCGTTCGCTCCA
AGCTGGGCTGTGTGCACGAACCCCCCGTTCAGCCCGACCGCTGCGCCTTATCCGGTAACTATCGTCTTGA
GTCCAACCCGGTAAGACACGACTTATCGCCACTGGCAGCAGCCACTGGTAACAGGATTAGCAGAGCGAGG
TATGTAGGCGGTGCTACAGAGTTCTTGAAGTGGTGGCCTAACTACGGCTACACTAGAAGAACAGTATTTG
GTATCTGCGCTCTGCTGAAGCCAGTTACCTTCGGAAAAAGAGTTGGTAGCTCTTGATCCGGCAAACAAAC
CACCGCTGGTAGCGGTGGTTTTTTTGTTTGCAAGCAGCAGATTACGCGCAGAAAAAAAGGATCTCAAGAA
GATCCTTTGATCTTTTCTACGGGGTCTGACGCTCAGTGGAACGAAAACTCACGTTAAGGGATTTTGGTCA
TGAGATTATCAAAAAGGATCTTCACCTAGATCCTTTTAAATTAAAAATGAAGTTTTAAATCAATCTAAAG
TATATATGAGTAAACTTGGTCTGACAGTTACCAATGCTTAATCAGTGAGGCACCTATCTCAGCGATCTGT
CTATTTCGTTCATCCATAGTTGCCTGACTCCCCGTCGTGTAGATAACTACGATACGGGAGGGCTTACCAT
CTGGCCCCAGTGCTGCAATGATACCGCGAGACCCACGCTCACCGGCTCCAGATTTATCAGCAATAAACCA
GCCAGCCGGAAGGGCCGAGCGCAGAAGTGGTCCTGCAACTTTATCCGCCTCCATCCAGTCTATTAATTGT
TGCCGGGAAGCTAGAGTAAGTAGTTCGCCAGTTAATAGTTTGCGCAACGTTGTTGCCATTGCTACAGGCA
TCGTGGTGTCACGCTCGTCGTTTGGTATGGCTTCATTCAGCTCCGGTTCCCAACGATCAAGGCGAGTTAC
ATGATCCCCCATGTTGTGCAAAAAAGCGGTTAGCTCCTTCGGTCCTCCGATCGTTGTCAGAAGTAAGTTG
GCCGCAGTGTTATCACTCATGGTTATGGCAGCACTGCATAATTCTCTTACTGTCATGCCATCCGTAAGAT
GCTTTTCTGTGACTGGTGAGTACTCAACCAAGTCATTCTGAGAATAGTGTATGCGGCGACCGAGTTGCTC
TTGCCCGGCGTCAATACGGGATAATACCGCGCCACATAGCAGAACTTTAAAAGTGCTCATCATTGGAAAA
CGTTCTTCGGGGCGAAAACTCTCAAGGATCTTACCGCTGTTGAGATCCAGTTCGATGTAACCCACTCGTG
CACCCAACTGATCTTCAGCATCTTTTACTTTCACCAGCGTTTCTGGGTGAGCAAAAACAGGAAGGCAAAA
TGCCGCAAAAAAGGGAATAAGGGCGACACGGAAATGTTGAATACTCATACTCTTCCTTTTTCAATATTAT
TGAAGCATTTATCAGGGTTATTGTCTCATGAGCGGATACATATTTGAATGTATTTAGAAAAATAAACAAA
TAGGGGTTCCGCGCACATTTCCCCGAAAAGTGCCACCTGACGTCTAAGAAACCATTATTATCATGACATT
AACCTATAAAAATAGGCGTATCACGAGGCCCTTTCGTC
Features (pLannotate 1.2.2; 23 found; start..end, strand, type, name):
    137..236     +  misc_feature   bom (fragment): basis of mobility region from pBR322
    242..310     -  CDS            lacZα (fragment): LacZα fragment of β-galactosidase; lacZ fragment
    382..580     -  mobile_element Tn7R (fragment): mini-Tn7 element (right end of the Tn7 transposon) Tn7
    584..608     -  misc_feature   MCS (fragment): pBluescript multiple cloning site
    629..723     +  terminator     lambda t0 terminator: transcription terminator from phage lambda
    733..762     +  CDS            CmR (fragment): chloramphenicol acetyltransferase confers resistance to chloramphenicol
    826..912     +  terminator     rrnB T1 terminator: Escherichia coli rrnB; transcription terminator T1 from the E. coli rrnB gene
    972..1005    +  protein_bind   FRT (minimal): supports FLP-mediated excision but not integration (Turan and Bode, 2011) FLP recombinase from the Saccharomyces cerevisiae 2μ plasmid
   1135..1668    -  CDS            GmR: gentamycin acetyltransferase; aacC1; confers resistance to gentamycin
   1857..1885    -  promoter       Pc promoter: intI1 (promoter lies within the coding sequence); class 1 integron promoter
   1926..1973    +  protein_bind   FRT: FLP-mediated recombination occurs in the 8-bp core sequence TCTAGAAA (Turan and Bode, 2011). FLP recombinase from the Saccharomyces cerevisiae 2μ plasmid
   2050..3132    -  CDS            lacI: lac repressor; lacI; The lac repressor binds to the lac operator to inhibit transcription in E. coli. This inhibition can be relieved by adding lactose or isopropyl-β-D-thiogalactopyranoside (IPTG).
   3133..3210    -  promoter       lacIq promoter: lacI (mutant); In the lacIq allele, a single base change in the promoter boosts expression of the lacI gene about 10-fold.
   3263..3364    -  CDS            yciV (fragment): RNAAM_ECOLI - Also known as trpH From Escherichia coli (strain K12).
   3440..3468    +  promoter       tac promoter: strong E. coli promoter; hybrid between the trp and lac UV5 promoters
   3476..3492    +  protein_bind   lac operator: The lac repressor binds to the lac operator to inhibit transcription in E. coli. This inhibition can be relieved by adding lactose or isopropyl-β-D-thiogalactopyranoside (IPTG). lac repressor encoded by lacI
   3575..3740    -  mobile_element Tn7L: mini-Tn7 element (left end of the Tn7 transposon) Tn7
   3773..3827    -  CDS            lacI (fragment): lac repressor; lacI; The lac repressor binds to the lac operator to inhibit transcription in E. coli. This inhibition can be relieved by adding lactose or isopropyl-β-D-thiogalactopyranoside (IPTG).
   3899..4007    -  oriT           oriT: incP origin of transfer
   4239..4827    -  rep_origin     ori: high-copy-number ColE1/pMB1/pBR322/pUC origin of replication
   4998..5858    -  CDS            AmpR: β-lactamase; bla; confers resistance to ampicillin, carbenicillin, and related antibiotics
   5859..5963    -  promoter       AmpR promoter: bla
   6058..35      +  CDS            rop (fragment) (across the origin): Rop protein, which maintains plasmids at low copy number; rop
