[The description below was written by a language model from this plasmid's Addgene catalogue record and pLannotate feature annotations shown in this document.]
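Description:
pJM101 (pUC18T-miniTn7T-gm-lacIq-Ptac) is a 6,058 bp mini-Tn7 delivery plasmid built on the pUC18T-miniTn7T-gm backbone. It is designed to place an IPTG-inducible expression cassette into a bacterial chromosome by Tn7 transposition. In E. coli it replicates from a high-copy ColE1/pUC-type origin and is selected with ampicillin through the bla gene. An IncP oriT outside the transposon ends allows conjugative mobilisation into a recipient. The associated publication concerns inducible promoter systems in Pseudomonas aeruginosa, which suggests that organism as the intended host, although the catalogue fields do not name it.

The transposable segment lies between the Tn7R and Tn7L ends. It carries a gentamicin acetyltransferase gene (aacC1) driven by the class 1 integron Pc promoter, and this marker is flanked by FRT sites so that FLP recombinase can excise it after integration. Lambda t0 and rrnB T1 terminators sit near the Tn7R end, where they would limit transcriptional read-through across that boundary of the element.

The 1,513 bp lacIq-Ptac insert, cloned between SacI and PstI sites that were both retained, encodes the lac repressor under the up-mutated lacIq promoter. It is oriented divergently from the hybrid tac promoter and its lac operator. No coding sequence is annotated downstream of Ptac before Tn7L, so the plasmid appears to be an empty vector into which a gene of interest is cloned for repressible, IPTG-inducible expression from the chromosome. Transposition would need the Tn7 transposase functions supplied in trans, as none are annotated here. The remaining small annotated fragments (lacZα, CmR, rop, bom, yciV) appear to be cloning remnants.
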