Addgene plasmid #110558: pJM101(pUC18T-miniTn7T-gm-lacIq-Ptac)
Purpose: miniTn7 delivery plasmid with lacIq-Ptac inducible promoter
Depositing lab: Joanna Goldberg. Depositing organization: Emory University. Publication: The Escherichia coli rhaSR-PrhaBAD Inducible Promoter System Allows Tightly Controlled Gene Expression over a Wide Range in Pseudomonas aeruginosa. Meisner J, Goldberg JB. Appl Environ Microbiol. 2016 Oct 27;82(22):6715-6727. doi: 10.1128/AEM.02041-16. Print 2016 Nov 15. PubMed 27613678.
Backbone
  Vector backbone: pUC18T-miniTn7T-gm
  Backbone manufacturer: Herbert Schweizer
  Backbone size w/o insert (bp): 4569
  Total vector size (bp): 6058
  Vector type: Bacterial Expression
  Selectable markers: Gentamicin
Growth in bacteria
  Bacterial resistance: Ampicillin, 100 μg/mL
  Growth temperature: 37°C
  Growth strain: DH5alpha
  Copy number: Unknown
Gene/Insert
  Gene/Insert name: lacIq-Ptac
  Insert size (bp): 1513
  GenBank ID: KX782328
  Promoter: lacIq-Ptac
  Cloning method: Restriction Enzyme; 5′ cloning site SacI (not destroyed); 3′ cloning site PstI (not destroyed)
  Sequencing primers: 5′ LacI-R; 3′ Tn7-end (GGGGTGGAAATGGAGTTTTT )
Terms and licenses: Academic/Nonprofit Terms; Industry Terms: Not Available to Industry
How to cite: pJM101(pUC18T-miniTn7T-gm-lacIq-Ptac) was a gift from Joanna Goldberg (Addgene plasmid # 110558 ; http://n2t.net/addgene:110558 ; RRID:Addgene_110558)
